>Addgene plasmid #123358 | pET28b-PU.1-ETS-H2 | addgene full sequence | sequence record 243094 | Addgene NGS Result
ATCCGGATATAGTTCCTCCTTTCAGCAAAAAACCCCTCAAGACCCGTTTAGAGGCCCCAAGGGGTTATGC
TAGTTATTGCTCAGCGGTGGCAGCAGCCAACTCAGCTTCCTTTCGGGCTTTGTTAGCAGCCGGATCTCAG
TGGTGGTGGTGGTGGTGCTCGAGTGCGGCCGCAAGCTTGCTCCCACGTGGAACCAAGTGTGGAGGCAGGC
GGCGCTCTGCCAAACCCCCACGCCCTAATACTTCTCCACTAAACTGATAGGTCAACTTTTTCTTTACCTT
TTTGACCTCCCCGGTTTTACCATAATTGCGAAGGGCACGCGCCATCTTCTGATAAGTCATTTTTTTGCGG
TTACCCTTTTGAATCCCCCAACGGCGTGCCACCTCATCAGGATCTTTTGACGAGAACTGAAAGGTCCCCT
TATCTTTGTCCACCCACCAAATAGAATCTTTCATGTCGCCACTACGCAGCAGGTCAAGTAAAAACTGATA
TAAGCGAATTTTTTTCTTCGATCCCATGGTATATCTCCTTCTTAAAGTTAAACAAAATTATTTCTAGAGG
GGAATTGTTATCCGCTCACAATTCCCCTATAGTGAGTCGTATTAATTTCGCGGGATCGAGATCTCGATCC
TCTACGCCGGACGCATCGTGGCCGGCATCACCGGCGCCACAGGTGCGGTTGCTGGCGCCTATATCGCCGA
CATCACCGATGGGGAAGATCGGGCTCGCCACTTCGGGCTCATGAGCGCTTGTTTCGGCGTGGGTATGGTG
GCAGGCCCCGTGGCCGGGGGACTGTTGGGCGCCATCTCCTTGCATGCACCATTCCTTGCGGCGGCGGTGC
TCAACGGCCTCAACCTACTACTGGGCTGCTTCCTAATGCAGGAGTCGCATAAGGGAGAGCGTCGAGATCC
CGGACACCATCGAATGGCGCAAAACCTTTCGCGGTATGGCATGATAGCGCCCGGAAGAGAGTCAATTCAG
GGTGGTGAATGTGAAACCAGTAACGTTATACGATGTCGCAGAGTATGCCGGTGTCTCTTATCAGACCGTT
TCCCGCGTGGTGAACCAGGCCAGCCACGTTTCTGCGAAAACGCGGGAAAAAGTGGAAGCGGCGATGGCGG
AGCTGAATTACATTCCCAACCGCGTGGCACAACAACTGGCGGGCAAACAGTCGTTGCTGATTGGCGTTGC
CACCTCCAGTCTGGCCCTGCACGCGCCGTCGCAAATTGTCGCGGCGATTAAATCTCGCGCCGATCAACTG
GGTGCCAGCGTGGTGGTGTCGATGGTAGAACGAAGCGGCGTCGAAGCCTGTAAAGCGGCGGTGCACAATC
TTCTCGCGCAACGCGTCAGTGGGCTGATCATTAACTATCCGCTGGATGACCAGGATGCCATTGCTGTGGA
AGCTGCCTGCACTAATGTTCCGGCGTTATTTCTTGATGTCTCTGACCAGACACCCATCAACAGTATTATT
TTCTCCCATGAAGACGGTACGCGACTGGGCGTGGAGCATCTGGTCGCATTGGGTCACCAGCAAATCGCGC
TGTTAGCGGGCCCATTAAGTTCTGTCTCGGCGCGTCTGCGTCTGGCTGGCTGGCATAAATATCTCACTCG
CAATCAAATTCAGCCGATAGCGGAACGGGAAGGCGACTGGAGTGCCATGTCCGGTTTTCAACAAACCATG
CAAATGCTGAATGAGGGCATCGTTCCCACTGCGATGCTGGTTGCCAACGATCAGATGGCGCTGGGCGCAA
TGCGCGCCATTACCGAGTCCGGGCTGCGCGTTGGTGCGGATATCTCGGTAGTGGGATACGACGATACCGA
AGACAGCTCATGTTATATCCCGCCGTTAACCACCATCAAACAGGATTTTCGCCTGCTGGGGCAAACCAGC
GTGGACCGCTTGCTGCAACTCTCTCAGGGCCAGGCGGTGAAGGGCAATCAGCTGTTGCCCGTCTCACTGG
TGAAAAGAAAAACCACCCTGGCGCCCAATACGCAAACCGCCTCTCCCCGCGCGTTGGCCGATTCATTAAT
GCAGCTGGCACGACAGGTTTCCCGACTGGAAAGCGGGCAGTGAGCGCAACGCAATTAATGTAAGTTAGCT
CACTCATTAGGCACCGGGATCTCGACCGATGCCCTTGAGAGCCTTCAACCCAGTCAGCTCCTTCCGGTGG
GCGCGGGGCATGACTATCGTCGCCGCACTTATGACTGTCTTCTTTATCATGCAACTCGTAGGACAGGTGC
CGGCAGCGCTCTGGGTCATTTTCGGCGAGGACCGCTTTCGCTGGAGCGCGACGATGATCGGCCTGTCGCT
TGCGGTATTCGGAATCTTGCACGCCCTCGCTCAAGCCTTCGTCACTGGTCCCGCCACCAAACGTTTCGGC
GAGAAGCAGGCCATTATCGCCGGCATGGCGGCCCCACGGGTGCGCATGATCGTGCTCCTGTCGTTGAGGA
CCCGGCTAGGCTGGCGGGGTTGCCTTACTGGTTAGCAGAATGAATCACCGATACGCGAGCGAACGTGAAG
CGACTGCTGCTGCAAAACGTCTGCGACCTGAGCAACAACATGAATGGTCTTCGGTTTCCGTGTTTCGTAA
AGTCTGGAAACGCGGAAGTCAGCGCCCTGCACCATTATGTTCCGGATCTGCATCGCAGGATGCTGCTGGC
TACCCTGTGGAACACCTACATCTGTATTAACGAAGCGCTGGCATTGACCCTGAGTGATTTTTCTCTGGTC
CCGCCGCATCCATACCGCCAGTTGTTTACCCTCACAACGTTCCAGTAACCGGGCATGTTCATCATCAGTA
ACCCGTATCGTGAGCATCCTCTCTCGTTTCATCGGTATCATTACCCCCATGAACAGAAATCCCCCTTACA
CGGAGGCATCAGTGACCAAACAGGAAAAAACCGCCCTTAACATGGCCCGCTTTATCAGAAGCCAGACATT
AACGCTTCTGGAGAAACTCAACGAGCTGGACGCGGATGAACAGGCAGACATCTGTGAATCGCTTCACGAC
CACGCTGATGAGCTTTACCGCAGCTGCCTCGCGCGTTTCGGTGATGACGGTGAAAACCTCTGACACATGC
AGCTCCCGGAGACGGTCACAGCTTGTCTGTAAGCGGATGCCGGGAGCAGACAAGCCCGTCAGGGCGCGTC
AGCGGGTGTTGGCGGGTGTCGGGGCGCAGCCATGACCCAGTCACGTAGCGATAGCGGAGTGTATACTGGC
TTAACTATGCGGCATCAGAGCAGATTGTACTGAGAGTGCACCATTGCGGTGTGAAATACCGCACAGATGC
GTAAGGAGAAAATACCGCATCAGGCGCTCTTCCGCTTCCTCGCTCACTGACTCGCTGCGCTCGGTCGTTC
GGCTGCGGCGAGCGGTATCAGCTCACTCAAAGGCGGTAATACGGTTATCCACAGAATCAGGGGATAACGC
AGGAAAGAACATGTGAGCAAAAGGCCAGCAAAAGGCCAGGAACCGTAAAAAGGCCGCGTTGCTGGCGTTT
TTCCATAGGCTCCGCCCCCCTGACGAGCATCACAAAAATCGACGCTCAAGTCAGAGGTGGCGAAACCCGA
CAGGACTATAAAGATACCAGGCGTTTCCCCCTGGAAGCTCCCTCGTGCGCTCTCCTGTTCCGACCCTGCC
GCTTACCGGATACCTGTCCGCCTTTCTCCCTTCGGGAAGCGTGGCGCTTTCTCATAGCTCACGCTGTAGG
TATCTCAGTTCGGTGTAGGTCGTTCGCTCCAAGCTGGGCTGTGTGCACGAACCCCCCGTTCAGCCCGACC
GCTGCGCCTTATCCGGTAACTATCGTCTTGAGTCCAACCCGGTAAGACACGACTTATCGCCACTGGCAGC
AGCCACTGGTAACAGGATTAGCAGAGCGAGGTATGTAGGCGGTGCTACAGAGTTCTTGAAGTGGTGGCCT
AACTACGGCTACACTAGAAGGACAGTATTTGGTATCTGCGCTCTGCTGAAGCCAGTTACCTTCGGAAAAA
GAGTTGGTAGCTCTTGATCCGGCAAACAAACCACCGCTGGTAGCGGTGGTTTTTTTGTTTGCAAGCAGCA
GATTACGCGCAGAAAAAAAGGATCTCAAGAAGATCCTTTGATCTTTTCTACGGGGTCTGACGCTCAGTGG
AACGAAAACTCACGTTAAGGGATTTTGGTCATGAACAATAAAACTGTCTGCTTACATAAACAGTAATACA
AGGGGTGTTATGAGCCATATTCAACGGGAAACGTCTTGCTCTAGGCCGCGATTAAATTCCAACATGGATG
CTGATTTATATGGGTATAAATGGGCTCGCGATAATGTCGGGCAATCAGGTGCGACAATCTATCGATTGTA
TGGGAAGCCCGATGCGCCAGAGTTGTTTCTGAAACATGGCAAAGGTAGCGTTGCCAATGATGTTACAGAT
GAGATGGTCAGACTAAACTGGCTGACGGAATTTATGCCTCTTCCGACCATCAAGCATTTTATCCGTACTC
CTGATGATGCATGGTTACTCACCACTGCGATCCCCGGGAAAACAGCATTCCAGGTATTAGAAGAATATCC
TGATTCAGGTGAAAATATTGTTGATGCGCTGGCAGTGTTCCTGCGCCGGTTGCATTCGATTCCTGTTTGT
AATTGTCCTTTTAACAGCGATCGCGTATTTCGTCTCGCTCAGGCGCAATCACGAATGAATAACGGTTTGG
TTGATGCGAGTGATTTTGATGACGAGCGTAATGGCTGGCCTGTTGAACAAGTCTGGAAAGAAATGCATAA
ACTTTTGCCATTCTCACCGGATTCAGTCGTCACTCATGGTGATTTCTCACTTGATAACCTTATTTTTGAC
GAGGGGAAATTAATAGGTTGTATTGATGTTGGACGAGTCGGAATCGCAGACCGATACCAGGATCTTGCCA
TCCTATGGAACTGCCTCGGTGAGTTTTCTCCTTCATTACAGAAACGGCTTTTTCAAAAATATGGTATTGA
TAATCCTGATATGAATAAATTGCAGTTTCATTTGATGCTCGATGAGTTTTTCTAAGAATTAATTCATGAG
CGGATACATATTTGAATGTATTTAGAAAAATAAACAAATAGGGGTTCCGCGCACATTTCCCCGAAAAGTG
CCACCTAAATTGTAAGCGTTAATATTTTGTTAAAATTCGCGTTAAATTTTTGTTAAATCAGCTCATTTTT
TAACCAATAGGCCGAAATCGGCAAAATCCCTTATAAATCAAAAGAATAGACCGAGATAGGGT
[37 nt withheld, positions 5243-5279]
AAAGAACGTGGACTCCAACGTCAAAGG
[49 nt withheld, positions 5307-5355]
T
[91 nt withheld, positions 5357-5447]
G
[124 nt withheld, positions 5449-5572]
CCCATTCGCCA
Features (pLannotate 1.2.2; 19 found; start..end, strand, type, name):
     26..73      -  terminator     T7 terminator: transcription terminator for bacteriophage T7 RNA polymerase
     81..130     -  CDS            SET1 (fragment): solubility-enhancement tag derived from T7 phage gene 10B
    140..157     -  CDS            9xHis (fragment): 9xHis affinity tag
    197..514     -  CDS            Spi1 (fragment): SPI1_MOUSE - Also known as Sfpi-1, Sfpi1. Experimental evidence at protein level: Swiss-Prot protein existence level 1. Binds to the PU-box, a purine-rich DNA sequence (5'-GAGGAA- 3') that can act as a lymphoid-specific enhancer. This protein is a transcriptional activator that may be specifically involved in the differentiation or activation of macrophages or B-cells. Also binds RNA and may modulate pre-mRNA splicing. From Mus musculus (Mouse).
    524..546     -  RBS            RBS: efficient ribosome binding site from bacteriophage T7 gene 10 (Olins and Rangwala, 1989)
    561..585     -  protein_bind   lac operator: The lac repressor binds to the lac operator to inhibit transcription in E. coli. This inhibition can be relieved by adding lactose or isopropyl-β-D-thiogalactopyranoside (IPTG). lac repressor encoded by lacI
    586..604     -  promoter       T7 promoter: promoter for bacteriophage T7 RNA polymerase
    626..905     +  CDS            TcR (fragment): tetracycline efflux protein; tet; confers resistance to tetracycline
    913..990     +  promoter       lacI promoter: lacI
    991..2073    +  CDS            lacI: lac repressor; lacI; The lac repressor binds to the lac operator to inhibit transcription in E. coli. This inhibition can be relieved by adding lactose or isopropyl-β-D-thiogalactopyranoside (IPTG).
   2086..2107    +  protein_bind   CAP binding site: CAP binding activates transcription in the presence of cAMP. E. coli catabolite activator protein
   2122..2413    +  CDS            TcR (fragment): tetracycline efflux protein; tet; confers resistance to tetracycline
   2485..2865    -  CDS            YPB1_ECOLX: Protein predicted: Swiss-Prot protein existence level 4. From Escherichia coli.
   2882..3073    +  CDS            rop: Rop protein, which maintains plasmids at low copy number; rop
   3175..3314    +  misc_feature   bom: basis of mobility region from pBR322
   3500..4088    -  rep_origin     ori: high-copy-number ColE1/pMB1/pBR322/pUC origin of replication
   4210..5025    +  CDS            KanR: aminoglycoside phosphotransferase; aph(3')-Ia; confers resistance to kanamycin in bacteria or G418 (Geneticin®) in eukaryotes
   5034..5091    -  promoter       AmpR promoter (fragment): bla
   5144..5572    -  rep_origin     f1 ori (sequence partly withheld): f1 bacteriophage origin of replication; arrow indicates direction of (+) strand synthesis
