[The description below was written by a language model from this plasmid's Addgene catalogue record and pLannotate feature annotations shown in this document.]
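Description:
pET28b-PU.1-ETS-H2 is a bacterial expression plasmid built on the Novagen pET28b backbone for producing a chimeric ETS DNA-binding domain in E. coli. The insert, cloned between NcoI and HindIII, encodes the ETS domain of mouse PU.1 (Spi1, residues 167-272) in which residues 207 to 215 have been replaced by the corresponding sequence from mouse Ets-1, so that helix H2 of Ets-1 sits within the PU.1 scaffold. The protein carries a C-terminal 6xHis tag for affinity purification. In the feature table this tag appears as a short histidine-tag fragment downstream of the Spi1 coding region.

Expression follows the standard pET arrangement. A T7 promoter with an adjacent lac operator and the T7 gene 10 ribosome binding site drives the insert, and a T7 terminator ends transcription. The plasmid-encoded lacI gene supplies repressor, so expression stays low until induction with IPTG in a host that provides T7 RNA polymerase, such as the BL21(DE3) strain listed in the record.

The plasmid replicates from a pBR322-type origin accompanied by rop and bom, consistent with its low-copy listing, and is selected with kanamycin through the KanR gene. An f1 origin is also present. The small TcR, SET1 and AmpR promoter fragments in the annotation appear to be backbone remnants or partial matches rather than functional elements. The sequenced record is 5,583 nt, somewhat shorter than the catalogue total of about 5,800 bp.

According to the record, the construct belongs to a chimeric approach for mapping interfacial hydration in complexes between ETS-family transcription factors and DNA.
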