Addgene plasmid #123358: pET28b-PU.1-ETS-H2
Purpose: Chimeric ETS domain: H2 of Ets-1 in PU.1 scaffold
Depositing lab: Gregory Poon. Depositing organization: Georgia State University. Publication: Mapping interfacial hydration in ETS-family transcription factor complexes with DNA: a chimeric approach. Albrecht AV, Kim HM, Poon GMK. Nucleic Acids Res. 2018 Nov 16;46(20):10577-10588. doi: 10.1093/nar/gky894. PubMed 30295801.
Backbone
  Vector backbone: pET28b
  Backbone manufacturer: Novagen
  Backbone size w/o insert (bp): 5369
  Total vector size (bp): 5800
  Vector type: Bacterial Expression
Growth in bacteria
  Bacterial resistance: Kanamycin, 50 μg/mL
  Growth temperature: 37°C
  Growth strain: BL21(DE3)
  Copy number: Low Copy
Gene/Insert
  Gene/Insert name: PU.1 ETS domain (residues 167-272)
  Species: M. musculus (mouse)
  Insert size (bp): 330
  Mutation: Residues 207 to 215 replaced with corresponding sequence from murine Ets-1
  Entrez Gene: Spi1 (a.k.a. Dis-1, Dis1, PU.1, Sfpi-1, Sfpi1, Spi-1, Tcfpu1, Tfpu.1); Ets1 (a.k.a. D230050P06, Ets-1, Tpl1, p54, vs)
  Tag / fusion protein: 6xHis tag (C terminal on insert)
  Cloning method: Restriction Enzyme; 5′ cloning site NcoI (not destroyed); 3′ cloning site HindIII (not destroyed)
  Sequencing primers: 5′ T7 promoter; 3′ T7 terminator
Terms and licenses: Academic/Nonprofit Terms; Industry Terms: Not Available to Industry
How to cite: pET28b-PU.1-ETS-H2 was a gift from Gregory Poon (Addgene plasmid # 123358 ; http://n2t.net/addgene:123358 ; RRID:Addgene_123358)
