>Addgene plasmid #123358 | pET28b-PU.1-ETS-H2 | depositor partial sequence | sequence record 235413 | T7 promoter
NNNNNNNNNNNNNNNNNTNNNNNCTAGANTAATTTTGTTNAACTTTAAGAAGGAGATATACCATGGGATC
GAAGAAAAAAATTCGCTTATATCAGTTTTTACTTGACCTGCTGCGTAGTGGCGACATGAAAGATTCTATT
TGGTGGGTGGACAAAGATAAGGGGACCTTTCAGTTCTCGTCAAAAGATCCTGATGAGGTGGCACGCCGTT
GGGGGATTCAAAAGGGTAACCGCAAAAAAATGACTTATCAGAAGATGGCGCGTGCCCTTCGCAATTATGG
TAAAACCGGGGAGGTCAAAAAGGTAAAGAAAAAGTTGACCTATCAGTTTAGTGGAGAAGTATTAGGGCGT
GGGGGTTTGGCAGAGCGCCGCCTGCCTCCACACTTGGTTCCACGTGGGAGCAAGCTTGCGGCCGCACTCG
AGCACCACCACCACCACCACTGAGATCCGGCTGCTAACAAAGCCCGAAAGGAAGCTGAGTTGGCTGCTGC
CACCGCTGAGCAATAACTAGCATAACCCCTTGGGGCCTCTAAACGGGTCTTGAGGGGTTTTTTGCTGAAA
GGAGGAACTATATCCGGATTGGCGAATGGG
[124 nt withheld, positions 591-714]
C
[83 nt withheld, positions 716-798]
NCTTGATTA
[49 nt withheld, positions 808-856]
CCTTTGACGTTGGAGTCCACGTTCTTT
[37 nt withheld, positions 884-920]
ACCCTATCTCGGTCTATTCTTTTGATTTATAAGGGATTTTGCCGATTTCGGCCTATTGGTTAAAAAATGA
GCTGATTTAACAAAAATTTAACGCGAATTTTAACAAAATATTAACGCTTACAATTTAGGTGGCACTTTTC
GGGGAAATGTGCGCGGAACCCCTATTTGTTTATTTTTCTAAATACATTCAAATATGTATCCGCTCATGAA
TTAATTCTTAGAAAANCTCATCGAGCATCAANTGAAACTGNNATTTATTCANATCAGGATTATCNNTACC
ANNTTTTTGAAAAAGCCNTTTNNGTAATGAAGGAAAAANNNNNCCGAGGCAGTTCCTTAGGATGGNAAGA
TCCTGGNATCGGNCTGGNAATCCGAANNNNNNAANTCAANNCAACCNNTTAATTTCCCCNNNCNNAAAAA
NGGNTTACCAGGGNAAAANNCCNNTNNNNNNNNNNNNNNTCNNN
